Addgene plasmid #46748: pQFlag-USP11 CS puroR
Purpose: Retroviral vector that expresses catalytically inactive form of Flag-tagged human USP11
Depositing lab: Goedele Maertens & Gordon Peters. Depositing organization: Cancer Research Technology. Publication: Ubiquitin-specific proteases 7 and 11 modulate Polycomb regulation of the INK4a tumour suppressor. Maertens GN, El Messaoudi-Aubert S, Elderkin S, Hiom K, Peters G. EMBO J. 2010 Aug 4;29(15):2553-65. doi: 10.1038/emboj.2010.129. Epub 2010 Jul 2. PubMed 20601937.
Backbone
  Vector backbone: pQCXIP
  Backbone manufacturer: Clontech
  Total vector size (bp): 10080
  Modifications to backbone: pQFlag-puro was engineered by ligation in NotI- and BamHI-digested pQCXIP, giving the following MCS: NotI-Kozak-MfeI-Flag-AgeI-XhoI-BamHI
  Vector type: Mammalian Expression, Retroviral
  Selectable markers: Puromycin
Growth in bacteria
  Bacterial resistance: Ampicillin, 100 μg/mL
  Growth temperature: 37°C
  Growth strain: DH5alpha
  Copy number: Unknown
Gene/Insert
  Gene/Insert name: USP11
  Species: H. sapiens (human)
  Mutation: C318S--catalytically inactive
  Entrez Gene: USP11 (a.k.a. UHX1)
  Promoter: CMV
  Tag / fusion protein: Flag (N terminal on backbone)
  Cloning method: Restriction Enzyme; 5′ cloning site AgeI (not destroyed); 3′ cloning site XhoI (not destroyed)
  Sequencing primers: 5′ CMV Forward; 3′ pCDH-Rev
Terms and licenses: Academic/Nonprofit Terms; Industry Terms: Not Available to Industry
How to cite: pQFlag-USP11 CS puroR was a gift from Goedele Maertens & Gordon Peters (Addgene plasmid # 46748 ; http://n2t.net/addgene:46748 ; RRID:Addgene_46748)
