[The description below was written by a language model from this plasmid's Addgene catalogue record and pLannotate feature annotations shown in this document.]
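Description:
pQFlag-USP11 CS puroR is a 10,080 bp self-inactivating gammaretroviral expression vector built on the Clontech pQCXIP backbone, designed to deliver a catalytically inactive, Flag-tagged form of human USP11 into mammalian cells. In bacteria it is maintained through a high-copy ColE1/pUC-type origin and selected with ampicillin via the β-lactamase gene. The backbone was first converted to pQFlag-puro by replacing the NotI–BamHI region of the polylinker with a cassette providing a Kozak sequence, a Flag epitope and AgeI and XhoI cloning sites. The USP11 coding sequence was then inserted between AgeI and XhoI so that the tag sits at the N terminus.

The viral genome is transcribed in packaging cells from a hybrid 5′ element in which the CMV enhancer/promoter is fused to a truncated MoMuSV LTR. This is followed by the Ψ packaging signal and a truncated, start-codon-less gag segment that aids encapsidation. The 3′ LTR carries a U3 deletion, so after reverse transcription and integration both LTRs are transcriptionally silenced and expression depends on the internal CMV immediate early promoter. That promoter drives a bicistronic transcript encoding Flag-USP11 followed by an EMCV IRES and the puromycin N-acetyltransferase gene, which links puromycin resistance in transduced cells to expression of the insert. An SV40 promoter is also annotated in the plasmid backbone outside the LTRs.

USP11 is a deubiquitinating protease, and the C318S substitution is recorded as rendering it catalytically inactive. The construct is therefore suited as an enzymatically dead control or comparator for wild-type USP11, with the Flag tag allowing detection or immunoprecipitation. The associated work concerns USP7 and USP11 in Polycomb regulation of the INK4a tumour suppressor.
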