Features (pLannotate 1.2.2; 23 found; start..end, strand, type, name):
    309..512     +  promoter       CMV promoter: human cytomegalovirus (CMV) immediate early promoter
    513..688     +  LTR            5' LTR (truncated): truncated long terminal repeat from Moloney murine sarcoma virus
    810..1084    +  misc_feature   MESV Ψ (fragment): packaging signal of murine embryonic stem cell virus
   1151..1567    +  CDS            gag (truncated): truncated Moloney murine leukemia virus (MMLV) gag gene lacking the start codon
   1604..1907    +  enhancer       CMV enhancer: human cytomegalovirus immediate early enhancer
   1980..1997    -  promoter       CMV promoter (fragment): human cytomegalovirus (CMV) immediate early promoter
   2060..2111    +  promoter       CMVd2 promoter: truncated human cytomegalovirus (CMV) immediate early promoter that yields moderately reduced expression relative to the full-length promoter
   2265..2288    +  CDS            FLAG: FLAG® epitope tag, followed by an enterokinase cleavage site
   2295..5183    +  CDS            USP11: UBP11_HUMAN - Also known as UHX1. Experimental evidence at protein level: Swiss-Prot protein existence level 1. Protease that can remove conjugated ubiquitin from target proteins and polyubiquitin chains (PubMed:12084015, PubMed:15314155, PubMed:17897950, PubMed:19874889, PubMed:20233726, PubMed:24724799). Inhibits the degradation of target proteins by the proteasome (PubMed:12084015). Cleaves preferentially 'Lys-6' and 'Lys-63'-linked ubiquitin chains. Has lower activity with 'Lys-11' and 'Lys-33'-linked ubiquitin chains, and extremely low activity with 'Lys-27', 'Lys-29' and 'Lys-48'-linked
   5208..5780    +  misc_feature   IRES: internal ribosome entry site (IRES) of the encephalomyocarditis virus (EMCV)
   5813..6412    +  CDS            PuroR: puromycin N-acetyltransferase; pac from Streptomyces; confers resistance to puromycin
   6462..6527    +  CDS            dmpM (fragment): DMPM_STRAD - Protein inferred from homology: Swiss-Prot protein existence level 3. From Streptomyces alboniger.
   6540..6611    +  CDS            Mos (fragment): MOS_MOUSE - Experimental evidence at transcript level: Swiss-Prot protein existence level 2. From Mus musculus (Mouse).
   6644..6744    +  CDS            env (fragment): murine leukemia virus gPr80 envelope polyprotein precursor; env; proteolytically cleaved into gp70SU and p15TM subunits
   6786..7211    +  LTR            3' LTR (ΔU3): self-inactivating 3' long terminal repeat (LTR) from Moloney murine leukemia virus
   7280..7320    +  CDS            rop (fragment): Rop protein, which maintains plasmids at low copy number; rop
   7422..7460    +  misc_feature   bom (fragment): basis of mobility region from pBR322
   7477..7806    +  promoter       SV40 promoter: SV40 enhancer and early promoter
   7812..7913    +  misc_feature   bom (fragment): basis of mobility region from pBR322
   8099..8687    -  rep_origin     ori: high-copy-number ColE1/pMB1/pBR322/pUC origin of replication
   8858..9718    -  CDS            AmpR: β-lactamase; bla; confers resistance to ampicillin, carbenicillin, and related antibiotics
   9719..9823    -  promoter       AmpR promoter: bla
  10009..308     +  enhancer       CMV enhancer (across the origin): human cytomegalovirus immediate early enhancer
>Addgene plasmid #46748 | pQFlag-USP11 CS puroR | depositor full sequence | sequence record 93103 | pQFlag-USP11 CS puroR sequence 10080 bps
TCCGCGTTACATAACTTACGGTAAATGGCCCGCCTGGCTGACCGCCCAACGACCCCCGCCCATTGACGTC
AATAATGACGTATGTTCCCATAGTAACGCCAATAGGGACTTTCCATTGACGTCAATGGGTGGAGTATTTA
CGGTAAACTGCCCACTTGGCAGTACATCAAGTGTATCATATGCCAAGTACGCCCCCTATTGACGTCAATG
ACGGTAAATGGCCCGCCTGGCATTATGCCCAGTACATGACCTTATGGGACTTTCCTACTTGGCAGTACAT
CTACGTATTAGTCATCGCTATTACCATGGTGATGCGGTTTTGGCAGTACATCAATGGGCGTGGATAGCGG
TTTGACTCACGGGGATTTCCAAGTCTCCACCCCATTGACGTCAATGGGAGTTTGTTTTGGCACCAAAATC
AACGGGACTTTCCAAAATGTCGTAACAACTCCGCCCCATTGACGCAAATGGGCGGTAGGCGTGTACGGTG
GGAGGTCTATATAAGCAGAGCTCAATAAAAGAGCCCACAACCCCTCACTCGGCGCGCCAGTCTTCCGATA
GACTGCGTCGCCCGGGTACCCGTATTCCCAATAAAGCCTCTTGCTGTTTGCATCCGAATCGTGGTCTCGC
TGTTCCTTGGGAGGGTCTCCTCTGAGTGATTGACTACCCACGACGGGGGTCTTTCATTTGGGGGCTCGTC
CGGGATTTGGAGACCCCTGCCCAGGGACCACCGACCCACCACCGGGAGGTAAGCTGGCCAGCAACTTATC
TGTGTCTGTCCGATTGTCTAGTGTCTATGTTTGATGTTATGCGCCTGCGTCTGTACTAGTTAGCTAACTA
GCTCTGTATCTGGCGGACCCGTGGTGGAACTGACGAGTTCTGAACACCCGGCCGCAACCCTGGGAGACGT
CCCAGGGACTTTGGGGGCCGTTTTTGTGGCCCGACCTGAGGAAGGGAGTCGATGTGGAATCCGACCCCGT
CAGGATATGTGGTTCTGGTAGGAGACGAGAACCTAAAACAGTTCCCGCCTCCGTCTGAATTTTTGCTTTC
GGTTTGGAACCGAAGCCGCGCGTCTTGTCTGCTGCAGCGCTGCAGCATCGTTCTGTGTTGTCTCTGTCTG
ACTGTGTTTCTGTATTTGTCTGAAAATTAGGGCCAGACTGTTACCACTCCCTTAAGTTTGACCTTAGGTC
ACTGGAAAGATGTCGAGCGGATCGCTCACAACCAGTCGGTAGATGTCAAGAAGAGACGTTGGGTTACCTT
CTGCTCTGCAGAATGGCCAACCTTTAACGTCGGATGGCCGCGAGACGGCACCTTTAACCGAGACCTCATC
ACCCAGGTTAAGATCAAGGTCTTTTCACCTGGCCCGCATGGACACCCAGACCAGGTCCCCTACATCGTGA
CCTGGGAAGCCTTGGCTTTTGACCCCCCTCCCTGGGTCAAGCCCTTTGTACACCCTAAGCCTCCGCCTCC
TCTTCCTCCATCCGCCCCGTCTCTCCCCCTTGAACCTCCTCGTTCGACCCCGCCTCGATCCTCCCTTTAT
CCAGCCCTCACTCCTTCTCTAGGCGCCGGAATTGAAGATCTGGGGGATCGATCCTCTAGAGTCCGTTACA
TAACTTACGGTAAATGGCCCGCCTGGCTGACCGCCCAACGACCCCCGCCCATTGACGTCAATAATGACGT
ATGTTCCCATAGTAACGCCAATAGGGACTTTCCATTGACGTCAATGGGTGGAGTATTTACGGTAAACTGC
CCACTTGGCAGTACATCAAGTGTATCATATGCCAAGTACGCCCCCTATTGACGTCAATGACGGTAAATGG
CCCGCCTGGCATTATGCCCAGTACATGACCTTATGGGACTTTCCTACTTGGCAGTACATCTACGTATTAG
TCATCGCTATTACCATGGTGATGCGGTTTTGGCAGTACATCAATGGGCGTGAATAGCGGTTTGACTCACG
GGGATTTCCAAGTCTCCACCCCATTGACGTCAATGGGAGTTTGTTTTGGCACCAAAATCAACGGGACTTT
CCAAAATGTCGTAACAACTCCGCCCCATTGACGCAAATGGGCGGTAGGCGTGTACGGTGGGAGGTCTATA
TAAGCAGAGCTCGTTTAGTGAACCGTCAGATCGCCTGGAGACGCCATCCACGCTGTTTTGACCTCCATAG
AAGACACCGGGACCGATCCAGCCTCCGCGGCCGGGAACGGTGCATTGGAACGCTGCAGGAATTGATCCGC
GGCCGCGACACCATGGCACAATTGGATTACAAGGATGACGATGACAAGACCGGTATGGCAGTAGCCCCGC
GACTGTTTGGGGGGCTCTGCTTCCGTTTCCGGGACCAGAATCCGGAAGTGGCTGTTGAGGGGCGTCTTCC
AATCTCGCACAGCTGCGTTGGCTGTAGAAGAGAACGGACGGCGATGGCGACGGTCGCAGCAAATCCAGCT
GCTGCTGCGGCGGCTGTGGCGGCGGCAGCGGCGGTGACTGAGGATAGAGAGCCACAGCACGAGGAGCTGC
CAGGCCTGGACAGCCAGTGGCGCCAGATAGAAAACGGCGAGAGTGGGCGAGAACGTCCACTGCGGGCCGG
CGAAAGCTGGTTCCTTGTGGAGAAGCACTGGTATAAGCAGTGGGAGGCATACGTGCAGGGAGGGGACCAG
GACTCCAGCACCTTCCCTGGCTGCATCAACAATGCCACACTCTTTCAAGATGAGATAAACTGGCGCCTCA
AGGAGGGACTGGTGGAAGGCGAGGATTATGTGCTGCTCCCAGCAGCTGCTTGGCATTACCTGGTCAGCTG
GTATGGTCTAGAGCATGGCCAGCCACCCATTGAACGCAAGGTCATAGAGCTGCCCAACATCCAGAAGGTC
GAAGTGTACCCAGTAGAACTGCTGCTTGTCCGGCACAATGATTTGGGCAAATCTCACACTGTTCAGTTCA
GCCATACCGATTCTATTGGCCTAGTATTGCGCACAGCTCGGGAGCGGTTTCTGGTGGAGCCCCAGGAAGA
CACTCGGCTTTGGGCCAAGAACTCAGAAGGCTCTTTGGATAGGTTGTATGACACACACATCACGGTTCTC
GATGCGGCCCTTGAGACTGGGCAGTTGATCATCATGGAGACCCGCAAGAAAGATGGCACTTGGCCCAGCG
CACAGCTGCATGTCATGAACAACAACATGTCGGAAGAGGATGAGGACTTCAAGGGTCAGCCAGGCATCTG
TGGCCTCACCAATCTGGGCAACACGTCCTTCATGAACTCGGCCCTGCAGTGCCTCAGCAATGTGCCACAG
CTCACCGAGTACTTCCTCAACAACTGCTACCTGGAGGAGCTCAACTTCCGCAACCCACTGGGCATGAAGG
GTGAGATCGCAGAGGCCTATGCAGACCTGGTGAAGCAGGCGTGGTCTGGCCACCACCGCTCCATTGTGCC
ACATGTGTTCAAGAACAAGGTTGGCCATTTTGCATCCCAATTTCTGGGCTACCAGCAGCATGACTCTCAG
GAGCTGCTGTCATTCCTCCTGGACGGGCTGCATGAGGACCTTAATCGGGTGAAGAAGAAGGAGTATGTGG
AGCTGTGCGATGCTGCTGGGCGACCGGATCAGGAGGTGGCACAGGAGGCATGGCAAAACCACAAACGGCG
GAACGATTCTGTGATCGTGGACACTTTCCACGGCCTCTTCAAGTCCACGCTGGTGTGCCCCGATTGTGGC
AATGTATCTGTGACCTTCGACCCCTTCTGCTACCTCAGTGTTCCACTGCCTATCAGCCACAAGAGGGTCT
TGGAGGTCTTCTTTATCCCCATGGATCCGCGCCGCAAGCCAGAGCAGCACCGGCTCGTGGTCCCCAAGAA
AGGCAAGATCTCGGATCTATGTGTGGCTCTGTCCAAACACACGGGCATCTCGCCAGAGAGGATGATGGTG
GCTGATGTCTTCAGTCACCGCTTCTATAAGCTCTATCAGCTAGAGGAGCCTCTGAGCAGCATCTTGGACC
GTGATGATATCTTCGTCTATGAGGTGTCAGGTCGCATTGAGGCCATTGAGGGCTCAAGAGAGGACATCGT
GGTTCCTGTCTACCTGCGGGAGCGCACCCCTGCCCGTGACTACAACAACTCCTACTACGGCCTGATGCTT
TTTGGACACCCCCTCCTGGTATCAGTGCCCCGGGACCGCTTCACCTGGGAGGGCCTGTATAACGTCCTGA
TGTACCGGCTCTCACGCTACGTGACCAAACCCAACTCAGATGATGAGGACGATGGGGATGAGAAAGAAGA
TGACGAGGAGGATAAAGATGACGTCCCTGGGCCCTCAACTGGGGGCAGCCTCCGAGACCCTGAGCCAGAG
CAGGCTGGGCCCAGCTCTGGAGTCACGAACAGGTGCCCGTTCCTCCTGGACAATTGCCTTGGCACATCTC
AGTGGCCCCCAAGGCGACGACGCAAGCAGCTGTTCACCCTGCAGACGGTGAACTCCAATGGGACCAGCGA
CCGCACAACCTCCCCTGAAGAAGTCCATGCCCAGCCGTACATTGCTATCGACTGGGAGCCAGAGATGAAG
AAGCGTTACTATGACGAGGTAGAGGCTGAGGGCTACGTGAAGCATGACTGCGTCGGGTACGTGATGAAGA
AGGCTCCCGTGCGGCTGCAGGAGTGCATTGAGCTCTTCACCACTGTGGAGACCCTGGAGAAGGAAAACCC
CTGGTACTGCCCTTCCTGCAAGCAGCACCAGCTGGCAACCAAGAAGCTGGACCTGTGGATGCTGCCGGAG
ATTCTCATCATCCACCTGAAACGCTTTTCCTACACCAAGTTCTCCCGAGAGAAGCTGGACACCCTCGTGG
AGTTTCCTATCCGGGACCTGGACTTCTCTGAGTTTGTCATCCAGCCACAGAATGAGTCGAATCCGGAGCT
GTACAAATATGACCTCATCGCGGTTTCCAACCATTATGGGGGCATGCGTGATGGACACTACACAACATTT
GCCTGCAACAAGGACAGCGGCCAGTGGCACTACTTTGATGACAACAGCGTCTCCCCTGTCAATGAGAATC
AGATCGAGTCCAAGGCAGCCTATGTCCTCTTCTACCAACGCCAGGACGTGGCGCGACGCCTGCTGTCCCC
GGCCGGCTCATCTGGCGCCCCAGCCTCCCCTGCCTGCAGCTCCCCACCCAGCTCTGAGTTCATGGATGTT
AATTGACTCGAGGGATCCGGAATTCCGCCCCTCTCCCTCCCCCCCCCCTAACGTTACTGGCCGAAGCCGC
TTGGAATAAGGCCGGTGTGCGTTTGTCTATATGTTATTTTCCACCATATTGCCGTCTTTTGGCAATGTGA
GGGCCCGGAAACCTGGCCCTGTCTTCTTGACGAGCATTCCTAGGGGTCTTTCCCCTCTCGCCAAAGGAAT
GCAAGGTCTGTTGAATGTCGTGAAGGAAGCAGTTCCTCTGGAAGCTTCTTGAAGACAAACAACGTCTGTA
GCGACCCTTTGCAGGCAGCGGAACCCCCCACCTGGCGACAGGTGCCTCTGCGGCCAAAAGCCACGTGTAT
AAGATACACCTGCAAAGGCGGCACAACCCCAGTGCCACGTTGTGAGTTGGATAGTTGTGGAAAGAGTCAA
ATGGCTCTCCTCAAGCGTATTCAACAAGGGGCTGAAGGATGCCCAGAAGGTACCCCATTGTATGGGATCT
GATCTGGGGCCTCGGTGCACATGCTTTACATGTGTTTAGTCGAGGTTAAAAAACGTCTAGGCCCCCCGAA
CCACGGGGACGTGGTTTTCCTTTGAAAAACACGATGATAAGCTTGCCACAACCCACAAGGAGACGACCTT
CCATGACCGAGTACAAGCCCACGGTGCGCCTCGCCACCCGCGACGACGTCCCCCGGGCCGTACGCACCCT
CGCCGCCGCGTTCGCCGACTACCCCGCCACGCGCCACACCGTCGACCCGGACCGCCACATCGAGCGGGTC
ACCGAGCTGCAAGAACTCTTCCTCACGCGCGTCGGGCTCGACATCGGCAAGGTGTGGGTCGCGGACGACG
GCGCCGCGGTGGCGGTCTGGACCACGCCGGAGAGCGTCGAAGCGGGGGCGGTGTTCGCCGAGATCGGCCC
GCGCATGGCCGAGTTGAGCGGTTCCCGGCTGGCCGCGCAGCAACAGATGGAAGGCCTCCTGGCGCCGCAC
CGGCCCAAGGAGCCCGCGTGGTTCCTGGCCACCGTCGGCGTCTCGCCCGACCACCAGGGCAAGGGTCTGG
GCAGCGCCGTCGTGCTCCCCGGAGTGGAGGCGGCCGAGCGCGCCGGGGTGCCCGCCTTCCTGGAGACCTC
CGCGCCCCGCAACCTCCCCTTCTACGAGCGGCTCGGCTTCACCGTCACCGCCGACGTCGAGTGCCCGAAG
GACCGCGCGACCTGGTGCATGACCCGCAAGCCCGGTGCCTGACGCCCGCCCCACGACCCGCAGCGCCCGA
CCGAAAGGAGCGCACGACCCCATGGCTCCGACCGAAGCCGACCCGGGCGGCCCCGCCGACCCCGCACCCG
CCCCCGAGGCCCACCGACTCTAGTCGAGGGCTGCAGCGCTGCAGAGGCCGAGTGCAGAACTGCTCCAAAG
GGACCTCAAGGCTTTCCGAGGGACACTAGGCTGACTCCATCGAGCCAGTGTAGAGATAAGCTTATCGATT
AGTCCAATTTGTTAAAGACAGGATATCAGTGGTCCAGGCTCTAGTTTTGACTCAACAATATCACCAGCTG
AAGCCTATAGAGTACGAGCCATAGATAAAATAAAAGATTTTATTTAGTCTCCAGAAAAAGGGGGGAATGA
AAGACCCCACCTGTAGGTTTGGCAAGCTAGCTTAAGTAACGCCATTTTGCAAGGCATGGAAAAATACATA
ACTGAGAATAGAGAAGTTCAGATCAAGGTCAGGAACAGATGGAACAGGGTCGACCCTAGAGAACCATCAG
ATGTTTCCAGGGTGCCCCAAGGACCTGAAATGACCCTGTGCCTTATTTGAACTAACCAATCAGTTCGCTT
CTCGCTTCTGTTCGCGCGCTTCTGCTCCCCGAGCTCAATAAAAGAGCCCACAACCCCTCACTCGGGGCGC
CAGTCCTCCGATTGACTGAGTCGCCCGGGTACCCGTGTATCCAATAAACCCTCTTGCAGTTGCATCCGAC
TTGTGGTCTCGCTGTTCCTTGGGAGGGTCTCCTCTGAGTGATTGACTACCCGTCAGCGGGGGTCTTTCAT
TTGGGGGCTCGTCCGGGATCGGGAGACCCCTGCCCAGGGACCACCGACCCACCACCGGGAGGTAAGCTGG
CTGCCTCGCGCGTTTCGGTGATGACGGTGAAAACCTCTGACACATGCAGCTCCCGGAGACGGTCACAGCT
TGTCTGTAAGCGGATGCCGGGAGCAGACAAGCCCGTCAGGGCGCGTCAGCGGGTGTTGGCGGGTGTCGGG
GCGCAGCCATGACCCAGTCACGTAGCGATAGCGGAGTGTAGATCCGGCTGTGGAATGTGTGTCAGTTAGG
GTGTGGAAAGTCCCCAGGCTCCCCAGCAGGCAGAAGTATGCAAAGCATGCATCTCAATTAGTCAGCAACC
AGGTGTGGAAAGTCCCCAGGCTCCCCAGCAGGCAGAAGTATGCAAAGCATGCATCTCAATTAGTCAGCAA
CCATAGTCCCGCCCCTAACTCCGCCCATCCCGCCCCTAACTCCGCCCAGTTCCGCCCATTCTCCGCCCCA
TGGCTGACTAATTTTTTTTATTTATGCAGAGGCCGAGGCCGCCTCGGCCTCTGAGCTATTCCAGAAGTAG
TGAGGAGGCTTTTTTGGAGGCCTAGGCTTTTGCAAAAAGCTTACTGGCTTAACTATGCGGCATCAGAGCA
GATTGTACTGAGAGTGCACCATATGCGGTGTGAAATACCGCACAGATGCGTAAGGAGAAAATACCGCATC
AGGCGCTCTTCCGCTTCCTCGCTCACTGACTCGCTGCGCTCGGTCGTTCGGCTGCGGCGAGCGGTATCAG
CTCACTCAAAGGCGGTAATACGGTTATCCACAGAATCAGGGGATAACGCAGGAAAGAACATGTGAGCAAA
AGGCCAGCAAAAGGCCAGGAACCGTAAAAAGGCCGCGTTGCTGGCGTTTTTCCATAGGCTCCGCCCCCCT
GACGAGCATCACAAAAATCGACGCTCAAGTCAGAGGTGGCGAAACCCGACAGGACTATAAAGATACCAGG
CGTTTCCCCCTGGAAGCTCCCTCGTGCGCTCTCCTGTTCCGACCCTGCCGCTTACCGGATACCTGTCCGC
CTTTCTCCCTTCGGGAAGCGTGGCGCTTTCTCATAGCTCACGCTGTAGGTATCTCAGTTCGGTGTAGGTC
GTTCGCTCCAAGCTGGGCTGTGTGCACGAACCCCCCGTTCAGCCCGACCGCTGCGCCTTATCCGGTAACT
ATCGTCTTGAGTCCAACCCGGTAAGACACGACTTATCGCCACTGGCAGCAGCCACTGGTAACAGGATTAG
CAGAGCGAGGTATGTAGGCGGTGCTACAGAGTTCTTGAAGTGGTGGCCTAACTACGGCTACACTAGAAGG
ACAGTATTTGGTATCTGCGCTCTGCTGAAGCCAGTTACCTTCGGAAAAAGAGTTGGTAGCTCTTGATCCG
GCAAACAAACCACCGCTGGTAGCGGTGGTTTTTTTGTTTGCAAGCAGCAGATTACGCGCAGAAAAAAAGG
ATCTCAAGAAGATCCTTTGATCTTTTCTACGGGGTCTGACGCTCAGTGGAACGAAAACTCACGTTAAGGG
ATTTTGGTCATGAGATTATCAAAAAGGATCTTCACCTAGATCCTTTTAAATTAAAAATGAAGTTTTAAAT
CAATCTAAAGTATATATGAGTAAACTTGGTCTGACAGTTACCAATGCTTAATCAGTGAGGCACCTATCTC
AGCGATCTGTCTATTTCGTTCATCCATAGTTGCCTGACTCCCCGTCGTGTAGATAACTACGATACGGGAG
GGCTTACCATCTGGCCCCAGTGCTGCAATGATACCGCGAGACCCACGCTCACCGGCTCCAGATTTATCAG
CAATAAACCAGCCAGCCGGAAGGGCCGAGCGCAGAAGTGGTCCTGCAACTTTATCCGCCTCCATCCAGTC
TATTAATTGTTGCCGGGAAGCTAGAGTAAGTAGTTCGCCAGTTAATAGTTTGCGCAACGTTGTTGCCATT
GCTGCAGGCATCGTGGTGTCACGCTCGTCGTTTGGTATGGCTTCATTCAGCTCCGGTTCCCAACGATCAA
GGCGAGTTACATGATCCCCCATGTTGTGCAAAAAAGCGGTTAGCTCCTTCGGTCCTCCGATCGTTGTCAG
AAGTAAGTTGGCCGCAGTGTTATCACTCATGGTTATGGCAGCACTGCATAATTCTCTTACTGTCATGCCA
TCCGTAAGATGCTTTTCTGTGACTGGTGAGTACTCAACCAAGTCATTCTGAGAATAGTGTATGCGGCGAC
CGAGTTGCTCTTGCCCGGCGTCAACACGGGATAATACCGCGCCACATAGCAGAACTTTAAAAGTGCTCAT
CATTGGAAAACGTTCTTCGGGGCGAAAACTCTCAAGGATCTTACCGCTGTTGAGATCCAGTTCGATGTAA
CCCACTCGTGCACCCAACTGATCTTCAGCATCTTTTACTTTCACCAGCGTTTCTGGGTGAGCAAAAACAG
GAAGGCAAAATGCCGCAAAAAAGGGAATAAGGGCGACACGGAAATGTTGAATACTCATACTCTTCCTTTT
TCAATATTATTGAAGCATTTATCAGGGTTATTGTCTCATGAGCGGATACATATTTGAATGTATTTAGAAA
AATAAACAAATAGGGGTTCCGCGCACATTTCCCCGAAAAGTGCCACCTGACGTCTAAGAAACCATTATTA
TCATGACATTAACCTATAAAAATAGGCGTATCACGAGGCCCTTTCGTCTTCAAGAATTAGCTTGGCCATT
GCATACGTTGTATCCATATCATAATATGTACATTTATATTGGCTCATGTCCAACATTACCGCCATGTTGA
CATTGATTATTGACTAGTTATTAATAGTAATCAATTACGGGGTCATTAGTTCATAGCCCATATATGGAGT
