>Addgene plasmid #46748 | pQFlag-USP11 CS puroR | addgene partial sequence | sequence record 101521 | Futet-F 5'-CTCCATAGAAGACACCGGGA-3'
TGCAGGAATTGATCCGCGGCCGCGACACCATGGCACAATTGGATTACAAGGATGACGATGACAAGACCGG
TATGGCAGTAGCCCCGCGACTGTTTGGGGGGCTCTGCTTCCGTTTCCGGGACCAGAATCCGGAAGTGGCT
GTTGAGGGGCGTCTTCCAATCTCGCACAGCTGCGTTGGCTGTAGAAGAGAACGGACGGCGATGGCGACGG
TCGCAGCAAATCCAGCTGCTGCTGCGGCGGCTGTGGCGGCGGCAGCGGCGGTGACTGAGGATAGAGAGCC
ACAGCACGAGGAGCTGCCAGGCCTGGACAGCCAGTGGCGCCAGATAGAAAACGGCGAGAGTGGGCGAGAA
CGTCCACTGCGGGCCGGCGAAAGCTGGTTCCTTGTGGAGAAGCACTGGTATAAGCAGTGGGAGGCATACG
TGCAGGGAGGGGACCAGGACTCCAGCACCTTCCCTGGCTGCATCAACAATGCCACACTCTTTCAAGATGA
GATAAACTGGCGCCTCAAGGAGGGACTGGTGGAAGGCGAGGATTATGTGCTGCTCCCAGCAGCTGCTTGG
CATTACCTGGTCAGCTGGTATGGTCTAGAGCATGGCCAGCCACCCATTGAACGCAAGGTCATAGAGCTGC
CCAACATCCAGAAGGTCGAAGTGTACCCAGTAGAACTGCTGCTTGTCCGGCACAATGATTTGGGCAAATC
TCACACTGTTCAGTTCAGCCATACCGATTCTATTGGCCTAGTATTGCGCACAGCTCGGGAGCGGTTTCTG
GTGGAG
