>Addgene plasmid #46748 | pQFlag-USP11 CS puroR | addgene partial sequence | sequence record 106053 | hUSP11-F2 5'-CTGTGGAGACCCTGGAGAAG-3'
GCTGGACCTGTGGATGCTGCCGGAGATTCTCATCATCCACCTGAAACGCTTTTCCTACACCAAGTTCTCC
CGAGAGAAGCTGGACACCCTCGTGGAGTTTCCTATCCGGGACCTGGACTTCTCTGAGTTTGTCATCCAGC
CACAGAATGAGTCGAATCCGGAGCTGTACAAATATGACCTCATCGCGGTTTCCAACCATTATGGGGGCAT
GCGTGATGGACACTACACAACATTTGCCTGCAACAAGGACAGCGGCCAGTGGCACTACTTTGATGACAAC
AGCGTCTCCCCTGTCAATGAGAATCAGATCGAGTCCAAGGCAGCCTATGTCCTCTTCTACCAACGCCAGG
ACGTGGCGCGACGCCTGCTGTCCCCGGCCGGCTCATCTGGCGCCCCAGCCTCCCCTGCCTGCAGCTCCCC
ACCCAGCTCTGAGTTCATGGATGTTAATTGACTCGAGGGATCCGGAATTCCG
